Addgene plasmid #57376: mEos2-Fascin-C-10
Purpose: Localization: Actin Bundling Protein, Excitation: 505 / 569, Emission: 516 / 581
Depositing lab: Michael Davidson. Depositing organization: Florida State University, Tallahassee. Publication: A bright and photostable photoconvertible fluorescent protein. McKinney SA, Murphy CS, Hazelwood KL, Davidson MW, Looger LL. Nat Methods. 2009 Feb . 6(2):131-3. 10.1038/nmeth.1296 PubMed 19169260.
Backbone
  Vector backbone: mEos2-C1
  Backbone size w/o insert (bp): 4750
  Vector type: Mammalian Expression
  Selectable markers: Neomycin (select with G418)
Growth in bacteria
  Bacterial resistance: Kanamycin, 50 μg/mL
  Growth temperature: 37°C
  Growth strain: DH5alpha
  Copy number: High Copy
Gene/Insert
  Gene/Insert name: Fascin (alt name: NM_003088.2)
  Species: H. sapiens (human)
  Entrez Gene: FSCN1 (a.k.a. FAN1, HSN, SNL, p55)
  Promoter: CMV
  Tag / fusion protein: mEos2 (N terminal on backbone)
  Cloning method: Unknown
  Sequencing primers: 5′ CMV-F; 3′ SV40pA-R
Terms and licenses: Academic/Nonprofit Terms; Industry Terms
Depositor comments: . Excitation = 505 / 569; Emission = 516 / 581
How to cite: mEos2-Fascin-C-10 was a gift from Michael Davidson (Addgene plasmid # 57376 ; http://n2t.net/addgene:57376 ; RRID:Addgene_57376)
