[The description below was written by a language model from this plasmid's Addgene catalogue record.]
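Description:
mEos2-Fascin-C-10 is a mammalian expression plasmid built on the mEos2-C1 backbone (about 4.75 kb without the insert), a C1-style fluorescent protein fusion vector. It is maintained as a high-copy plasmid in E. coli under kanamycin selection. It also carries a neomycin resistance marker, so transfected mammalian cells can be selected with G418. No feature table is provided, so the origin of replication and other backbone elements are not listed individually. The use of an SV40 polyA reverse sequencing primer does suggest that an SV40 polyadenylation signal lies downstream of the expression cassette.

The payload is human fascin (FSCN1, also known as p55 or SNL), an actin-bundling protein, expressed from the CMV promoter. The backbone supplies mEos2 at the N terminus of fascin, giving an mEos2-fascin fusion. The "10" in the name probably refers to the linker length between the two parts, but the record does not say this, and the cloning method is listed as unknown. mEos2 is a monomeric green-to-red photoconvertible fluorescent protein. The record gives excitation/emission values of 505/516 nm for the green state and 569/581 nm for the red state after photoconversion.

The construct is intended as a localization marker for actin bundles, the structures where fascin is found, in live or fixed mammalian cells. Because the tag is photoconvertible, a chosen subpopulation of the fusion protein can be optically highlighted and tracked over time. It also makes the construct suitable for single-molecule localization super-resolution imaging such as PALM.
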