>Addgene plasmid #57376 | mEos2-Fascin-C-10 | depositor partial sequence | sequence record 88510 | insert sequence
CGTCAGATCCGCTAGCGCTACCGGTCGCCACCATGAGTGCGATTAAGCCAGACATGAAGATCAAACTCCG
TATGGAAGGCAACGTAAACGGGCACCACTTTGTGATCGACGGAGATGGTACAGGCAAGCCTTTTGAGGGA
AAACAGAGTATGGATCTTGAAGTCAAAGAGGGCGGACCTCTGCCTTTTGCCTTTGATATCCTGACCACTG
CATTCCATTACGGCAACAGGGTATTCGCCAAATATCCAGACAACATACAAGACTATTTTAAGCAGTCGTT
TCCTAAGGGGTATTCGTGGGAACGAAGCTTGACTTTCGAAGACGGGGGCATTTGCATTGCCAGAAACGAC
ATAACAATGGAAGGGGACACTTTCTATAATAAAGTTCGATTTTATGGTACCAACTTTCCCGCCAATGGTC
CAGTTATGCAGAAGAAGACGCTGAAATGGGAGCCCTCCACTGAGAAAATGTATGTGCGTGATGGAGTGCT
GACGGGTGATATTCATATGGCTTTGTTGCTTGAAGGAAATGCCCATTACCGATGTGACTTCAGAACTACT
TACAAAGCTAAGGAGAAGGGTGTCAAGTTACCAGGCTACCACTTTGTGGACCACTGCATTGAGATTTTAA
GCCATGACAAAGATTACAACAAGGTTAAGCTGTATGAGCATGCTGTTGCTCATTCTGGATTGCCTGACAA
TGCCAGACGATCCGGAGCTGGTAGTGGTGGAAGCGCAGGAACCGCCAACGGCACAGCCGAGGCGGTGCAG
ATCCAGTTCGGCCTCATCAACTGCGGCAACAAGTACCTGACGGCCGAGGCGTTCGGGTTCAAGGTGAACG
CGTCCGCCAGCAGCCTGAAGAAGAAGCAGATCTGGACGCTGGAGCAGCCCCCTGACGAGGCGGGCAGCGC
GGCCGTGTGCCTGCGCAGCCACCTGGGCCGCTACCTGGCGGCGGACAAGGACGGCAACGTGACCTGCGAG
CGCGAGGTGCCCGGTCCCGACTGCCGTTTCCTCATCGTGGCGCACGACGACGGTCGCTGGTCGCTGCAGT
CCGAGGCGCACCGGCGCTACTTCGGCGGCACCGAGGACCGCCTGTCCTGCTTCGCGCAGACGGTGTCCCC
CGCCGAGAAGTGGAGCGTGCACATCGCCATGCACCCTCAGGTCAACATCTACAGCGTCACCCGTAAGCGC
TACGCGCACCTGAGCGCGCGGCCGGCCGACGAGATCGCCGTGGACCGCGACGTGCCCTGGGGCGTCGACT
CGCTCATCACCCTCGCCTTCCAGGACCAGCGCTACAGCGTGCAGACCGCCGACCACCGCTTCCTGCGCCA
CGACGGGCGCCTGGTGGCGCGCCCCGAGCCGGCCACTGGCTACACGCTGGAGTTCCGCTCCGGCAAGGTG
GCCTTCCGCGACTGCGAGGGCCGTTACCTGGCGCCGTCGGGGCCCAGCGGCACGCTCAAGGCGGGCAAGG
CCACCAAGGTGGGCAAGGACGAGCTCTTTGCTCTGGAGCAGAGCTGCGCCCAGGTCGTGCTGCAGGCGGC
CAACGAGAGGAACGTGTCCACGCGCCAGGGTATGGACCTGTCTGCCAATCAGGACGAGGAGACCGACCAG
GAGACCTTCCAGCTGGAGATCGACCGCGACACCAAAAAGTGTGCCTTCCGTACCCACACGGGCAAGTACT
GGACGCTGACGGCCACCGGGGGCGTGCAGTCCACCGCCTCCAGCAAGAATGCCAGCTGCTACTTTGACAT
CGAGTGGCGTGACCGGCGCATCACACTGAGGGCGTCCAATGGCAAGTTTGTGACCTCCAAGAAGAATGGG
CAGCTGGCCGCCTCGGTGGAGACGGCAGGGGACTCAGAGCTCTTCCTCATGAAGCTCATCAACCGCCCCA
TCATCGTGTTCCGCGGGGAGCATGGCTTCATCGGCTGCCGCAAGGTCACGGGCACCCTGGACGCCAACCG
CTCCAGCTATGACGTCTTCCAGCTGGAGTTCAACGATGGCGCCTACAACATCAAAGACTCCACAGGCAAA
TACTGGACGGTGGGCAGTGACTCCGTGGTCACCAGCAGCGGCGACACTCCTGTGGACTTCTTCTTCGAGT
TCTGCGACTATAACAAGGTGGCCATCAAGGTGGGCGGGCGCTACCTGAAGGGCGACCACGCAGGCGTCCT
GAAGGCCTCGGCGGAAACCGTGGACCCCGCCTCGCTCTGGGAGTACTAGGGATCCACCGGATCTAGATAA
CTGATCATAATCAGCCATA
