>Addgene plasmid #57376 | mEos2-Fascin-C-10 | addgene partial sequence | sequence record 105968 | SV40pA-R 5'-GAAATTTGTGATGCTATTGC-3'
GCTGCATAAACAAGTTAACAACAACAATTGCATTCATTTTATGTTTCAGGTTCAGGGGGAGGTGTGGGAG
GTTTTTTAAAGCAAGTAAAACCTCTACAAATGTGGTATGGCTGATTATGATCAGTTATCTAGATCCGGTG
GATCCCTAGTACTCCCAGAGCGAGGCGGGGTCCACGGTTTCCGCCGAGGCCTTCAGGACGCCTGCGTGGT
CGCCCTTCAGGTAGCGCCCGCCCACCTTGATGGCCACCTTGTTATAGTCGCAGAACTCGAAGAAGAAGTC
CACAGGAGTGTCGCCGCTGCTGGTGACCACGGAGTCACTGCCCACCGTCCAGTATTTGCCTGTGGAGTCT
TTGATGTTGTAGGCGCCATCGTTGAACTCCAGCTGGAAGACGTCATAGCTGGAGCGGTTGGCGTCCAGGG
TGCCCGTGACCTTGCGGCAGCCGATGAAGCCATGCTCCCCGCGGAACACGATGATGGGGCGGTTGATGAG
CTTCATGAGGAAGAGCTCTGAGTCCCCTGCCGTCTCCACCGAGGCGGCCAGCTGCCCATTCTTCTTGGAG
GTCACAAACTTGCCATTGGACGCCCTCAGTGTGATGCGCCGGTCACGCCACTCGATGTCAAAGTAGCAGC
TGGCATTCTTGCTGGAGGCGGTGGACTGCACGCCCCCGGTGGCCGTCAGCGTCCAGTACTTGCCCGTGTG
GGTACGGAAGGCACACTTTTTGGTGTCGCGGTCGATCTCCAGCTGGAAGGTCTCCTGGTCGGTCTCCTCG
TCCTGATTGGCAGACAGGTCCATACCCTGGCGCGTGGACACGTTCCTCTCGTTGGCCGCCTG
